>Addgene plasmid #56117 | FusionRed-Fascin-C-10 | depositor partial sequence | sequence record 87024 | insert sequence
CGCTAGCGCTACCGGTCGCCACCATGGTGAGCGAGCTGATTAAGGAGAACATGCCCATGAAGCTGTACAT
GGAGGGCACCGTGAACAACCACCACTTCAAGTGCACATCCGAGGGCGAAGGCAAGCCCTACGAGGGCACC
CAGACCATGAGAATCAAGGTCGTCGAGGGCGGCCCTCTCCCCTTCGCCTTCGACATCCTGGCTACCAGCT
TCATGTACGGCAGCAGAACCTTCATCAAGCACCCTCCGGGCATCCCCGACTTCTTTAAGCAGTCCTTCCC
TGAGGGCTTCACATGGGAGAGAGTCACCACATACGAAGACGGGGGCGTGCTGACCGCTACCCAGGACACC
AGCCTCCAGGACGGCTGCCTCATCTACAACGTCAAGGTTAGAGGGGTGAACTTCCCAGCCAACGGCCCTG
TGATGCAGAAGAAAACACTCGGCTGGGAGGCCTCCACCGAGACGATGTACCCCGCTGACGGCGGCCTGGA
AGGCGCATGTGACATGGCCCTGAAGCTCGTGGGCGGGGGCCACCTGATCTGCAACCTTGAGACCACATAC
AGATCCAAGAAACCCGCTACGAACCTCAAGATGCCCGGCGTCTACAACGTGGACCACAGACTGGAAAGAA
TCAAGGAGGCCGACGATGAGACCTACGTCGAGCAGCACGAGGTGGCTGTGGCCAGATACTCTACTGGTGG
CGCTGGTGATGGAGGTAAAGGTGGAGGAGGTTCCGGAGCTGGTAGTGGTGGAAGCGCAGGAACCGCCAAC
GGCACAGCCGAGGCGGTGCAGATCCAGTTCGGCCTCATCAACTGCGGCAACAAGTACCTGACGGCCGAGG
CGTTCGGGTTCAAGGTGAACGCGTCCGCCAGCAGCCTGAAGAAGAAGCAGATCTGGACGCTGGAGCAGCC
CCCTGACGAGGCGGGCAGCGCGGCCGTGTGCCTGCGCAGCCACCTGGGCCGCTACCTGGCGGCGGACAAG
GACGGCAACGTGACCTGCGAGCGCGAGGTGCCCGGTCCCGACTGCCGTTTCCTCATCGTGGCGCACGACG
ACGGTCGCTGGTCGCTGCAGTCCGAGGCGCACCGGCGCTACTTCGGCGGCACCGAGGACCGCCTGTCCTG
CTTCGCGCAGACGGTGTCCCCCGCCGAGAAGTGGAGCGTGCACATCGCCATGCACCCTCAGGTCAACATC
TACAGCGTCACCCGTAAGCGCTACGCGCACCTGAGCGCGCGGCCGGCCGACGAGATCGCCGTGGACCGCG
ACGTGCCCTGGGGCGTCGACTCGCTCATCACCCTCGCCTTCCAGGACCAGCGCTACAGCGTGCAGACCGC
CGACCACCGCTTCCTGCGCCACGACGGGCGCCTGGTGGCGCGCCCCGAGCCGGCCACTGGCTACACGCTG
GAGTTCCGCTCCGGCAAGGTGGCCTTCCGCGACTGCGAGGGCCGTTACCTGGCGCCGTCGGGGCCCAGCG
GCACGCTCAAGGCGGGCAAGGCCACCAAGGTGGGCAAGGACGAGCTCTTTGCTCTGGAGCAGAGCTGCGC
CCAGGTCGTGCTGCAGGCGGCCAACGAGAGGAACGTGTCCACGCGCCAGGGTATGGACCTGTCTGCCAAT
CAGGACGAGGAGACCGACCAGGAGACCTTCCAGCTGGAGATCGACCGCGACACCAAAAAGTGTGCCTTCC
GTACCCACACGGGCAAGTACTGGACGCTGACGGCCACCGGGGGCGTGCAGTCCACCGCCTCCAGCAAGAA
TGCCAGCTGCTACTTTGACATCGAGTGGCGTGACCGGCGCATCACACTGAGGGCGTCCAATGGCAAGTTT
GTGACCTCCAAGAAGAATGGGCAGCTGGCCGCCTCGGTGGAGACGGCAGGGGACTCAGAGCTCTTCCTCA
TGAAGCTCATCAACCGCCCCATCATCGTGTTCCGCGGGGAGCATGGCTTCATCGGCTGCCGCAAGGTCAC
GGGCACCCTGGACGCCAACCGCTCCAGCTATGACGTCTTCCAGCTGGAGTTCAACGATGGCGCCTACAAC
ATCAAAGACTCCACAGGCAAATACTGGACGGTGGGCAGTGACTCCGTGGTCACCAGCAGCGGCGACACTC
CTGTGGACTTCTTCTTCGAGTTCTGCGACTATAACAAGGTGGCCATCAAGGTGGGCGGGCGCTACCTGAA
GGGCGACCACGCAGGCGTCCTGAAGGCCTCGGCGGAAACCGTGGACCCCGCCTCGCTCTGGGAGTACTAG
GGATCCACCGGATCTAGATAACTGATCATAAT
