>Addgene plasmid #56117 | FusionRed-Fascin-C-10 | addgene partial sequence | sequence record 114625 | BFP-F 5'-CCTTCACCGAGACGCTGTA-3'
TGGCCCTGAAGCTCGTGGGCGGGGGCCACCTGATCTGCAACCTTGAGACCACATACAGATCCAAGAAACC
CGCTACGAACCTCAAGATGCCCGGCGTCTACAACGTGGACCACAGACTGGAAAGAATCAAGGAGGCCGAC
GATGAGACCTACGTCGAGCAGCACGAGGTGGCTGTGGCCAGATACTCTACTGGTGGCGCTGGTGATGGAG
GTAAAGGTGGAGGAGGTTCCGGAGCTGGTAGTGGTGGAAGCGCAGGAACCGCCAACGGCACAGCCGAGGC
GGTGCAGATCCAGTTCGGCCTCATCAACTGCGGCAACAAGTACCTGACGGCCGAGGCGTTCGGGTTCAAG
GTGAACGCGTCCGCCAGCAGCCTGAAGAAGAAGCAGATCTGGACGCTGGAGCAGCCCCCTGACGAGGCGG
GCAGCGCGGCCGTGTGCCTGCGCAGCCACCTGGGCCGCTACCTGGCGGCGGACAAGGACGGCAACGTGAC
CTGCGAGCGCGAGGTGCCCGGTCCCGACTGCCGTTTCCTCATCGTGGCGCACGACGACGGTCGCTGGTCG
CTGCAGTCCGAGGCGCACCGGCGCTACTTCGGCGGCACCGAGGACCGCCTGTCCTGCTTCGCGCAGACGG
TGTCCCCCGCCGAGAAGTGGAGCGTGCACATCGCCATGCACCCTCAGGTCAACATCTACAGCGTCACCCG
TAAGCGCTACGCGCACCTGAGCGCGCGGCCGGCCGACGAGATCGCCGTGGACCGCGACGTGCCCTGGGGC
GTCGACTCGCTCATCA
