[The description below was written by a language model from this plasmid's Addgene catalogue record.]
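Description:
FusionRed-Fascin-C-10 is a mammalian expression plasmid built on the FusionRed-C1 backbone (about 4.75 kb without the insert), designed to produce human fascin (FSCN1) labelled with a red fluorescent protein. It is propagated in E. coli as a high-copy plasmid under kanamycin selection, and it carries a neomycin resistance marker so that transfected mammalian cells can be selected with G418. No feature table accompanies the record, so the origin of replication and other backbone elements are not itemised. The listing of an SV40 polyA reverse sequencing primer does suggest that an SV40 polyadenylation signal lies downstream of the cassette.

The CMV promoter provides strong constitutive transcription in most mammalian cell lines. The FusionRed coding sequence comes from the backbone and sits at the N terminus, so fascin is fused to the C-terminal end of the fluorescent protein. The "C-10" in the name may denote this orientation and a linker length, but the record does not explain it, and the cloning method is listed as unknown. FusionRed, which the depositor notes is the same protein as mKate2.7C, is a monomeric red fluorescent protein described as having low cytotoxicity, with excitation at 580 nm and emission at 608 nm. Fascin is an actin-bundling protein, so the fusion is expected to label the cytoskeleton, which is the localization the record gives. The construct is typically used as a red cytoskeletal marker for fluorescence imaging of transfected mammalian cells, either transiently or in G418-selected stable lines.
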