Addgene plasmid #56117: FusionRed-Fascin-C-10
Purpose: Localization: Cytoskeleton, Excitation: 580, Emission: 608
Depositing lab: Michael Davidson. Depositing organization: Florida State University, Tallahassee. Publication: A monomeric red fluorescent protein with low cytotoxicity. Shemiakina II, Ermakova GV, Cranfill PJ, Baird MA, Evans RA, Souslova EA, Staroverov DB, Gorokhovatsky AY, Putintseva EV, Gorodnicheva TV, Chepurnykh TV, Strukova L, Lukyanov S, Zaraisky AG, Davidson MW, Chudakov DM, Shcherbo D. Nat Commun. 2012;3:1204. doi: 10.1038/ncomms2208. PubMed 23149748.
Backbone
  Vector backbone: FusionRed-C1
  Backbone size w/o insert (bp): 4750
  Vector type: Mammalian Expression
  Selectable markers: Neomycin (select with G418)
Growth in bacteria
  Bacterial resistance: Kanamycin, 50 μg/mL
  Growth temperature: 37°C
  Growth strain: DH5alpha
  Copy number: High Copy
Gene/Insert
  Gene/Insert name: Fascin (alt name: NM_003088.2)
  Species: H. sapiens (human)
  Entrez Gene: FSCN1 (a.k.a. FAN1, HSN, SNL, p55)
  Promoter: CMV
  Tag / fusion protein: FusionRed (N terminal on backbone)
  Cloning method: Unknown
  Sequencing primers: 5′ CMV-F; 3′ SV40pA-R
Terms and licenses: Academic/Nonprofit Terms; Industry Terms
Depositor comments: mKate2.7C = FusionRed. Excitation = 580; Emission = 608
How to cite: FusionRed-Fascin-C-10 was a gift from Michael Davidson (Addgene plasmid # 56117 ; http://n2t.net/addgene:56117 ; RRID:Addgene_56117)
